Addgene plasmid #69821: pcDNA 3.2/V5-DEST SNAP29-V5
Purpose: Expresses SNAP29-V5 in mammalian cells
Depositing lab: Anne Brunet. Depositing organization: Stanford University. Publication: Identification of AMPK Phosphorylation Sites Reveals a Network of Proteins Involved in Cell Invasion and Facilitates Large-Scale Substrate Prediction. Schaffer BE, Levin RS, Hertz NT, Maures TJ, Schoof ML, Hollstein PE, Benayoun BA, Banko MR, Shaw RJ, Shokat KM, Brunet A. Cell Metab. 2015 Nov 3;22(5):907-21. doi: 10.1016/j.cmet.2015.09.009. Epub 2015 Oct 8. PubMed 26456332.
Backbone
  Vector backbone: pcDNA 3.2/V5-DEST
  Backbone size w/o insert (bp): 5394
  Total vector size (bp): 6270
  Vector type: Mammalian Expression, Retroviral
Growth in bacteria
  Bacterial resistance: Kanamycin, 50 μg/mL
  Growth temperature: 37°C
  Growth strain: NEB Stable
  Copy number: High Copy
Gene/Insert
  Gene/Insert name: Synaptosomal-associated protein 29 (alt name: SNAP29)
  Species: H. sapiens (human)
  Insert size (bp): 876
  Entrez Gene: SNAP29 (a.k.a. CEDNIK, SNAP-29)
  Promoter: cmv
  Tag / fusion protein: V5 (C terminal on backbone)
  Cloning method: Gateway Cloning
  Sequencing primers: 5′ GGCACCAAAATCAACGGGACTTTC; 3′ GTCTCCTTCCGTGTTTCAGTTAGCC
Resource information
  A portion of this plasmid was derived from a plasmid made by: vector is Gateway and cDNA is from Orfeome library (Open Biosystems)
Terms and licenses: Academic/Nonprofit Terms; Industry Terms: Not Available to Industry
Depositor comments: vector is Gateway and cDNA is from Orfeome library (Open Biosystems)
How to cite: pcDNA 3.2/V5-DEST SNAP29-V5 was a gift from Anne Brunet (Addgene plasmid # 69821 ; http://n2t.net/addgene:69821 ; RRID:Addgene_69821)
