[The description below was written by a language model from this plasmid's Addgene catalogue record and pLannotate feature annotations shown in this document.]
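Description:
pcDNA 3.2/V5-DEST SNAP29-V5 is a 6,270 bp mammalian expression plasmid made by Gateway recombination of a human SNAP29 open reading frame, taken from an ORFeome library clone, into the pcDNA 3.2/V5-DEST destination vector. The CMV immediate-early enhancer and promoter drive the insert, and a T7 promoter sits just upstream of it. The SNAP29 coding sequence is flanked by attB1 and attB2 recombination sites and is followed by the backbone-encoded V5 epitope, giving a C-terminally tagged protein. An HSV thymidine kinase polyadenylation signal terminates the transcript. SNAP29 is a SNARE protein involved in membrane fusion, including autophagosome–lysosome fusion and ciliogenesis.

For propagation in E. coli the plasmid carries a high-copy ColE1/pUC-type origin, and an f1 origin is also present. The annotated sequence contains an ampicillin resistance gene (β-lactamase) under its own promoter, as well as a neo (nptII) cassette under the SV40 early promoter with an SV40 polyadenylation signal, the usual arrangement for G418 selection of stably transfected mammalian cells. The catalogue entry lists kanamycin as the bacterial selection. This does not obviously match the AmpR cassette in the feature table, and the record does not resolve the discrepancy. The entry also lists "Retroviral" as a vector type, but the only viral-like annotation is a very short fragment match to an HIV-1 LTR next to the CMV promoter. No packaging signal or intact LTRs are annotated, so the construct looks like a standard transfection plasmid.

Its stated purpose is to express SNAP29-V5 in mammalian cells, where the V5 tag allows detection or immunoprecipitation. It was deposited with a study identifying AMPK phosphorylation substrates.
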