Features (pLannotate 1.2.2; 23 found; start..end, strand, type, name):
     36..80      -  misc_feature   bom (fragment): basis of mobility region from pBR322
    235..614     +  enhancer       CMV enhancer: human cytomegalovirus immediate early enhancer
    615..818     +  promoter       CMV promoter: human cytomegalovirus (CMV) immediate early promoter
    814..847     +  LTR            5' LTR (truncated) (fragment): truncated 5' long terminal repeat (LTR) from HIV-1
    863..881     +  promoter       T7 promoter: promoter for bacteriophage T7 RNA polymerase
    912..929     +  protein_bind   attB1 (fragment): mutant version of attB; core recombination site for the Gateway® BP reaction BP Clonase™
    935..1708    +  CDS            SNAP29: SNP29_HUMAN - Experimental evidence at protein level: Swiss-Prot protein existence level 1. SNAREs, soluble N-ethylmaleimide-sensitive factor-attachment protein receptors, are essential proteins for fusion of cellular membranes. SNAREs localized on opposing membranes assemble to form a trans-SNARE complex, an extended, parallel four alpha-helical bundle that drives membrane fusion. SNAP29 is a SNARE involved in autophagy through the direct control of autophagosome membrane fusion with the lysososome membrane. Plays also a role in ciliogenesis by regulating membrane fusions. From Homo sapiens (
   1711..1734    -  protein_bind   attB2: mutant version of attB; recombination site for the Gateway® BP reaction BP Clonase™
   1760..1801    +  CDS            V5 tag: epitope tag from simian virus 5
   1885..1933    +  polyA_signal   HSV TK poly(A) signal: herpes simplex virus thymidine kinase polyadenylation signal (Cole and Stacy, 1985)
   2024..2040    -  polyA_signal   bGH poly(A) signal (fragment): bovine growth hormone polyadenylation signal
   2135..2563    +  rep_origin     f1 ori (sequence partly withheld): f1 bacteriophage origin of replication; arrow indicates direction of (+) strand synthesis
   2577..2906    +  promoter       SV40 promoter: SV40 enhancer and early promoter
   2973..3764    +  CDS            neo: KKA2_KLEPN - Also known as kan, nptII. Experimental evidence at protein level: Swiss-Prot protein existence level 1. Resistance to kanamycin, neomycin, paromomycin, ribostamycin, butirosin and gentamicin B. From Klebsiella pneumoniae.
   3790..3948    +  CDS            ble (fragment): BLE_KLEPN - Experimental evidence at protein level: Swiss-Prot protein existence level 1. Binding protein with a strong affinity to the bleomycin family of antibiotics. Binds to CL990; an antimitotic-antibiotic compound. From Klebsiella pneumoniae.
   3943..4064    +  polyA_signal   SV40 poly(A) signal: SV40 polyadenylation signal
   4137..4153    -  protein_bind   lac operator: The lac repressor binds to the lac operator to inhibit transcription in E. coli. This inhibition can be relieved by adding lactose or isopropyl-β-D-thiogalactopyranoside (IPTG). lac repressor encoded by lacI
   4161..4191    -  promoter       lac promoter: promoter for the E. coli lac operon
   4206..4227    -  protein_bind   CAP binding site: CAP binding activates transcription in the presence of cAMP. E. coli catabolite activator protein
   4240..4332    -  CDS            lacI (fragment): lac repressor; lacI; The lac repressor binds to the lac operator to inhibit transcription in E. coli. This inhibition can be relieved by adding lactose or isopropyl-β-D-thiogalactopyranoside (IPTG).
   4515..5103    -  rep_origin     ori: high-copy-number ColE1/pMB1/pBR322/pUC origin of replication
   5274..6134    -  CDS            AmpR: β-lactamase; bla; confers resistance to ampicillin, carbenicillin, and related antibiotics
   6135..6239    -  promoter       AmpR promoter: bla
>Addgene plasmid #69821 | pcDNA 3.2/V5-DEST SNAP29-V5 | depositor full sequence | sequence record 123873 | pcDNA 3.2/V5-DEST SNAP29-V5 sequence 6270 bps
GACGGATCGGGAGATCTCCCGATCCCCTATGGTCGACTCTCAGTACAATCTGCTCTGATGCCGCATAGTT
AAGCCAGTATCTGCTCCCTGCTTGTGTGTTGGAGGTCGCTGAGTAGTGCGCGAGCAAAATTTAAGCTACA
ACAAGGCAAGGCTTGACCGACAATTGCATGAAGAATCTGCTTAGGGTTAGGCGTTTTGCGCTGCTTCGCG
ATGTACGGGCCAGATATACGCGTTGACATTGATTATTGACTAGTTATTAATAGTAATCAATTACGGGGTC
ATTAGTTCATAGCCCATATATGGAGTTCCGCGTTACATAACTTACGGTAAATGGCCCGCCTGGCTGACCG
CCCAACGACCCCCGCCCATTGACGTCAATAATGACGTATGTTCCCATAGTAACGCCAATAGGGACTTTCC
ATTGACGTCAATGGGTGGACTATTTACGGTAAACTGCCCACTTGGCAGTACATCAAGTGTATCATATGCC
AAGTACGCCCCCTATTGACGTCAATGACGGTAAATGGCCCGCCTGGCATTATGCCCAGTACATGACCTTA
TGGGACTTTCCTACTTGGCAGTACATCTACGTATTAGTCATCGCTATTACCATGGTGATGCGGTTTTGGC
AGTACATCAATGGGCGTGGATAGCGGTTTGACTCACGGGGATTTCCAAGTCTCCACCCCATTGACGTCAA
TGGGAGTTTGTTTTGGCACCAAAATCAACGGGACTTTCCAAAATGTCGTAACAACTCCGCCCCATTGACG
CAAATGGGCGGTAGGCGTGTACGGTGGGAGGTCTATATAAGCAGAGCTCTCTGGCTAACTAGAGAACCCA
CTGCTTACTGGCTTATCGAAATTAATACGACTCACTATAGGGAGACCCAAGCTGGCTAGTTAAGCTATCA
ACAAGTTTGTACAAAAAAGTTGGCATGTCAGCTTACCCTAAGAGCTACAATCCGTTCGACGACGACGGGG
AGGACGAAGGCGCCCGGCCGGCCCCTTGGAGGGACGCCCGAGACCTCCCCGACGGGCCCGACGCGCCCGC
GGACAGGCAGCAGTACTTGCGGCAGGAGGTCCTCCGCAGGGCTGAGGCCACGGCCGCCAGCACCAGCAGG
TCCCTGGCCCTCATGTACGAGTCCGAGAAGGTTGGGGTCGCCTCTTCCGAGGAGCTCGCCCGTCAGCGAG
GAGTCCTGGAGCGCACAGAGAAGATGGTGGACAAGATGGACCAAGATTTGAAGATCAGCCAGAAACACAT
CAATAGCATTAAGAGCGTGTTTGGGGGGCTGGTCAATTACTTCAAATCCAAACCAGTAGAGACCCCACCT
GAACAGAATGGCACCCTCACCTCCCAGCCCAACAACAGATTGAAAGAAGCTATAAGTACAAGTAAAGAAC
AGGAAGCAAAGTACCAGGCCAGCCACCCAAACCTTAGAAAGCTGGATGATACAGACCCTGTCCCCAGAGG
GGCTGGTTCTGCCATGAGTACTGATGCTTACCCAAAGAACCCACACCTTCGAGCCTATCACCAGAAGATC
GACAGCAACCTAGATGAGCTGTCCATGGGACTGGGTCGTCTGAAGGACATAGCCCTGGGGATGCAGACAG
AAATTGAGGAGCAAGATGACATTCTTGACCGGCTGACAACCAAAGTGGACAAGTTAGATGTCAACATAAA
AAGCACAGAAAGAAAAGTTCGACAACTCTGCCCAACTTTCTTGTACAAAGTGGTTGATCTAGAGGGCCCG
CGGTTCGAAGGTAAGCCTATCCCTAACCCTCTCCTCGGTCTCGATTCTACGCGTACCGGTTAGTAATGAG
TTTAAACGGGGGAGGCTAACTGAAACACGGAAGGAGACAATACCGGAAGGAACCCGCGCTATGACGGCAA
TAAAAAGACAGAATAAAACGCACGGGTGTTGGGTCGTTTGTTCATAAACGCGGGGTTCGGTCCCAGGGCT
GGCACTCTGTCGATACCCCACCGAGACCCCATTGGGGCCAATACGCCCGCGTTTCTTCCTTTTCCCCACC
CCACCCCCCAAGTTCGGGTGAAGGCCCAGGGCTCGCAGCCAACGTCGGGGCGGCAGGCCCTGCCATAGCA
GATCTGCGCAGCTGGGGCTCTAGGGGGTATCCCC
[124 nt withheld, positions 2135-2258]
C
[32 nt withheld, positions 2260-2291]
CA
[57 nt withheld, positions 2294-2350]
A
[49 nt withheld, positions 2352-2400]
CCTTTGACGTTGGAGTCCACGTTCTTT
[37 nt withheld, positions 2428-2464]
ACCCTATCTCGGTCTATTCTTTTGATTTATAAGGGATTTTGGGGATTTCGGCCTATTGGTTAAAAAATGA
GCTGATTTAACAAAAATTTAACGCGAATTAATTCTGTGGAATGTGTGTCAGTTAGGGTGTGGAAAGTCCC
CAGGCTCCCCAGCAGGCAGAAGTATGCAAAGCATGCATCTCAATTAGTCAGCAACCAGGTGTGGAAAGTC
CCCAGGCTCCCCAGCAGGCAGAAGTATGCAAAGCATGCATCTCAATTAGTCAGCAACCATAGTCCCGCCC
CTAACTCCGCCCATCCCGCCCCTAACTCCGCCCAGTTCCGCCCATTCTCCGCCCCATGGCTGACTAATTT
TTTTTATTTATGCAGAGGCCGAGGCCGCCTCTGCCTCTGAGCTATTCCAGAAGTAGTGAGGAGGCTTTTT
TGGAGGCCTAGGCTTTTGCAAAAAGCTCCCGGGAGCTTGTATATCCATTTTCGGATCTGATCAAGAGACA
GGATGAGGATCGTTTCGCATGATTGAACAAGATGGATTGCACGCAGGTTCTCCGGCCGCTTGGGTGGAGA
GGCTATTCGGCTATGACTGGGCACAACAGACAATCGGCTGCTCTGATGCCGCCGTGTTCCGGCTGTCAGC
GCAGGGGCGCCCGGTTCTTTTTGTCAAGACCGACCTGTCCGGTGCCCTGAATGAACTGCAGGACGAGGCA
GCGCGGCTATCGTGGCTGGCCACGACGGGCGTTCCTTGCGCAGCTGTGCTCGACGTTGTCACTGAAGCGG
GAAGGGACTGGCTGCTATTGGGCGAAGTGCCGGGGCAGGATCTCCTGTCATCTCACCTTGCTCCTGCCGA
GAAAGTATCCATCATGGCTGATGCAATGCGGCGGCTGCATACGCTTGATCCGGCTACCTGCCCATTCGAC
CACCAAGCGAAACATCGCATCGAGCGAGCACGTACTCGGATGGAAGCCGGTCTTGTCGATCAGGATGATC
TGGACGAAGAGCATCAGGGGCTCGCGCCAGCCGAACTGTTCGCCAGGCTCAAGGCGCGCATGCCCGACGG
CGAGGATCTCGTCGTGACCCATGGCGATGCCTGCTTGCCGAATATCATGGTGGAAAATGGCCGCTTTTCT
GGATTCATCGACTGTGGCCGGCTGGGTGTGGCGGACCGCTATCAGGACATAGCGTTGGCTACCCGTGATA
TTGCTGAAGAGCTTGGCGGCGAATGGGCTGACCGCTTCCTCGTGCTTTACGGTATCGCCGCTCCCGATTC
GCAGCGCATCGCCTTCTATCGCCTTCTTGACGAGTTCTTCTGAGCGGGACTCTGGGGTTCGCGAAATGAC
CGACCAAGCGACGCCCAACCTGCCATCACGAGATTTCGATTCCACCGCCGCCTTCTATGAAAGGTTGGGC
TTCGGAATCGTTTTCCGGGACGCCGGCTGGATGATCCTCCAGCGCGGGGATCTCATGCTGGAGTTCTTCG
CCCACCCCAACTTGTTTATTGCAGCTTATAATGGTTACAAATAAAGCAATAGCATCACAAATTTCACAAA
TAAAGCATTTTTTTCACTGCATTCTAGTTGTGGTTTGTCCAAACTCATCAATGTATCTTATCATGTCTGT
ATACCGTCGACCTCTAGCTAGAGCTTGGCGTAATCATGGTCATAGCTGTTTCCTGTGTGAAATTGTTATC
CGCTCACAATTCCACACAACATACGAGCCGGAAGCATAAAGTGTAAAGCCTGGGGTGCCTAATGAGTGAG
CTAACTCACATTAATTGCGTTGCGCTCACTGCCCGCTTTCCAGTCGGGAAACCTGTCGTGCCAGCTGCAT
TAATGAATCGGCCAACGCGCGGGGAGAGGCGGTTTGCGTATTGGGCGCTCTTCCGCTTCCTCGCTCACTG
ACTCGCTGCGCTCGGTCGTTCGGCTGCGGCGAGCGGTATCAGCTCACTCAAAGGCGGTAATACGGTTATC
CACAGAATCAGGGGATAACGCAGGAAAGAACATGTGAGCAAAAGGCCAGCAAAAGGCCAGGAACCGTAAA
AAGGCCGCGTTGCTGGCGTTTTTCCATAGGCTCCGCCCCCCTGACGAGCATCACAAAAATCGACGCTCAA
GTCAGAGGTGGCGAAACCCGACAGGACTATAAAGATACCAGGCGTTTCCCCCTGGAAGCTCCCTCGTGCG
CTCTCCTGTTCCGACCCTGCCGCTTACCGGATACCTGTCCGCCTTTCTCCCTTCGGGAAGCGTGGCGCTT
TCTCAATGCTCACGCTGTAGGTATCTCAGTTCGGTGTAGGTCGTTCGCTCCAAGCTGGGCTGTGTGCACG
AACCCCCCGTTCAGCCCGACCGCTGCGCCTTATCCGGTAACTATCGTCTTGAGTCCAACCCGGTAAGACA
CGACTTATCGCCACTGGCAGCAGCCACTGGTAACAGGATTAGCAGAGCGAGGTATGTAGGCGGTGCTACA
GAGTTCTTGAAGTGGTGGCCTAACTACGGCTACACTAGAAGGACAGTATTTGGTATCTGCGCTCTGCTGA
AGCCAGTTACCTTCGGAAAAAGAGTTGGTAGCTCTTGATCCGGCAAACAAACCACCGCTGGTAGCGGTGG
TTTTTTTGTTTGCAAGCAGCAGATTACGCGCAGAAAAAAAGGATCTCAAGAAGATCCTTTGATCTTTTCT
ACGGGGTCTGACGCTCAGTGGAACGAAAACTCACGTTAAGGGATTTTGGTCATGAGATTATCAAAAAGGA
TCTTCACCTAGATCCTTTTAAATTAAAAATGAAGTTTTAAATCAATCTAAAGTATATATGAGTAAACTTG
GTCTGACAGTTACCAATGCTTAATCAGTGAGGCACCTATCTCAGCGATCTGTCTATTTCGTTCATCCATA
GTTGCCTGACTCCCCGTCGTGTAGATAACTACGATACGGGAGGGCTTACCATCTGGCCCCAGTGCTGCAA
TGATACCGCGAGACCCACGCTCACCGGCTCCAGATTTATCAGCAATAAACCAGCCAGCCGGAAGGGCCGA
GCGCAGAAGTGGTCCTGCAACTTTATCCGCCTCCATCCAGTCTATTAATTGTTGCCGGGAAGCTAGAGTA
AGTAGTTCGCCAGTTAATAGTTTGCGCAACGTTGTTGCCATTGCTACAGGCATCGTGGTGTCACGCTCGT
CGTTTGGTATGGCTTCATTCAGCTCCGGTTCCCAACGATCAAGGCGAGTTACATGATCCCCCATGTTGTG
CAAAAAAGCGGTTAGCTCCTTCGGTCCTCCGATCGTTGTCAGAAGTAAGTTGGCCGCAGTGTTATCACTC
ATGGTTATGGCAGCACTGCATAATTCTCTTACTGTCATGCCATCCGTAAGATGCTTTTCTGTGACTGGTG
AGTACTCAACCAAGTCATTCTGAGAATAGTGTATGCGGCGACCGAGTTGCTCTTGCCCGGCGTCAATACG
GGATAATACCGCGCCACATAGCAGAACTTTAAAAGTGCTCATCATTGGAAAACGTTCTTCGGGGCGAAAA
CTCTCAAGGATCTTACCGCTGTTGAGATCCAGTTCGATGTAACCCACTCGTGCACCCAACTGATCTTCAG
CATCTTTTACTTTCACCAGCGTTTCTGGGTGAGCAAAAACAGGAAGGCAAAATGCCGCAAAAAAGGGAAT
AAGGGCGACACGGAAATGTTGAATACTCATACTCTTCCTTTTTCAATATTATTGAAGCATTTATCAGGGT
TATTGTCTCATGAGCGGATACATATTTGAATGTATTTAGAAAAATAAACAAATAGGGGTTCCGCGCACAT
TTCCCCGAAAAGTGCCACCTGACGTC
