>Addgene plasmid #69821 | pcDNA 3.2/V5-DEST SNAP29-V5 | addgene partial sequence | sequence record 142929 | CMV-F 5'-CGCAAATGGGCGGTAGGCGTG-3'
CAGAGCTCTCTGGCTAACTAGAGAACCCACTGCTTACTGGCTTATCGAAATTAATACGACTCACTATAGG
GAGACCCAAGCTGGCTAGTTAAGCTATCAACAAGTTTGTACAAAAAAGTTGGCATGTCAGCTTACCCTAA
GAGCTACAATCCGTTCGACGACGACGGGGAGGACGAAGGCGCCCGGCCGGCCCCTTGGAGGGACGCCCGA
GACCTCCCCGACGGGCCCGACGCGCCCGCGGACAGGCAGCAGTACTTGCGGCAGGAGGTCCTCCGCAGGG
CTGAGGCCACGGCCGCCAGCACCAGCAGGTCCCTGGCCCTCATGTACGAGTCCGAGAAGGTTGGGGTCGC
CTCTTCCGAGGAGCTCGCCCGTCAGCGAGGAGTCCTGGAGCGCACAGAGAAGATGGTGGACAAGATGGAC
CAAGATTTGAAGATCAGCCAGAAACACATCAATAGCATTAAGAGCGTGTTTGGGGGGCTGGTCAATTACT
TCAAATCCAAACCAGTAGAGACCCCACCTGAACAGAATGGCACCCTCACCTCCCAGCCCAACAACAGATT
GAAAGAAGCTATAAGTACAAGTAAAGAACAGGAAGCAAAGTACCAGGCCAGCCACCCAAACCTTAGAAAG
CTGGATGATACAGACCCTGTCCCCAGAGGGGCTGGTTCTGCCATGAGTACTGATGCTTACCCAAAGAACC
CACACCTTCGAGCCTATCACCAGAAGATCGACAGCAACCTAGATGAGCTGTCCATGGGACTGGGTCGTCT
GAAGGACATAGCCCTGGGGATGCAGACAGAAATTGAGGAGCAAGATGACATTCTTGACCGGCTGACAACC
AAAGTGGACAAGTTAGATGTCAACATAAAAAGCACAGAAAGAAAAGTTCGACAACTCTGCCCAACTTTCT
TGTACAAAGTGGTTGATCTAGAGGGCCCGCGGTTCGAAGGTAAGCCTATCCCTAACCCTCTCCTCGGTCT
CGATTCTACGCGTACCGGTTAGTAATGAGTTTAAACGGGGGAG
