>Addgene plasmid #69821 | pcDNA 3.2/V5-DEST SNAP29-V5 | addgene partial sequence | sequence record 142930 | pK03-R 5'-TTAATGCGCCGCTACAGGGCG-3'
CGCAGATCTGCTATGGCAGGGCCTGCCGCCCCGACGTTGGCTGCGAGCCCTGGGCCTTCACCCGAACTTG
GGGGGTGGGGTGGGGAAAAGGAAGAAACGCGGGCGTATTGGCCCCAATGGGGTCTCGGTGGGGTATCGAC
AGAGTGCCAGCCCTGGGACCGAACCCCGCGTTTATGAACAAACGACCCAACACCCGTGCGTTTTATTCTG
TCTTTTTATTGCCGTCATAGCGCGGGTTCCTTCCGGTATTGTCTCCTTCCGTGTTTCAGTTAGCCTCCCC
CGTTTAAACTCATTACTAACCGGTACGCGTAGAATCGAGACCGAGGAGAGGGTTAGGGATAGGCTTACCT
TCGAACCGCGGGCCCTCTAGATCAACCACTTTGTACAAGAAAGTTGGGCAGAGTTGTCGAACTTTTCTTT
CTGTGCTTTTTATGTTGACATCTAACTTGTCCACTTTGGTTGTCAGCCGGTCAAGAATGTCATCTTGCTC
CTCAATTTCTGTCTGCATCCCCAGGGCTATGTCCTTCAGACGACCCAGTCCCATGGACAGCTCATCTAGG
TTGCTGTCGATCTTCTGGTGATAGGCTCGAAGGTGTGGGTTCTTTGGGTAAGCATCAGTACTCATGGCAG
AACCAGCCCCTCTGGGGACAGGGTCTGTATCATCCAGCTTTCTAAGGTTTGGGTGGCTGGCCTGGTACTT
TGCTTCCTGTTCTTTACTTGTACTTATAGCTTCTTTCAATCTGTTGTTGGGCTGGGAGGTGAGGGTGCCA
TTCTGTTCAGGTGGGGTCTCTACTGGTTTGGATTTGAAGTAATTGACCAGCCCCCCAAACACGCTCTTAA
TGCTATTGATGTGTTTCTGGCTGATCTTCAAATCTTGGTCCATCTTGTCCA
